>Addgene plasmid #51174 | pET21a-HlyIIR | depositor full sequence | sequence record 77541 | Full Sequence
TGGCGAATGGG
[124 nt withheld, positions 12-135]
C
[91 nt withheld, positions 137-227]
A
[49 nt withheld, positions 229-277]
CCTTTGACGTTGGAGTCCACGTTCTTT
[37 nt withheld, positions 305-341]
ACCCTATCTCGGTCTATTCTTTTGATTTATAAGGGATTTTGCCGATTTCGGCCTATTGGTTAAAAAATGA
GCTGATTTAACAAAAATTTAACGCGAATTTTAACAAAATATTAACGTTTACAATTTCAGGTGGCACTTTT
CGGGGAAATGTGCGCGGAACCCCTATTTGTTTATTTTTCTAAATACATTCAAATATGTATCCGCTCATGA
GACAATAACCCTGATAAATGCTTCAATAATATTGAAAAAGGAAGAGTATGAGTATTCAACATTTCCGTGT
CGCCCTTATTCCCTTTTTTGCGGCATTTTGCCTTCCTGTTTTTGCTCACCCAGAAACGCTGGTGAAAGTA
AAAGATGCTGAAGATCAGTTGGGTGCACGAGTGGGTTACATCGAACTGGATCTCAACAGCGGTAAGATCC
TTGAGAGTTTTCGCCCCGAAGAACGTTTTCCAATGATGAGCACTTTTAAAGTTCTGCTATGTGGCGCGGT
ATTATCCCGTATTGACGCCGGGCAAGAGCAACTCGGTCGCCGCATACACTATTCTCAGAATGACTTGGTT
GAGTACTCACCAGTCACAGAAAAGCATCTTACGGATGGCATGACAGTAAGAGAATTATGCAGTGCTGCCA
TAACCATGAGTGATAACACTGCGGCCAACTTACTTCTGACAACGATCGGAGGACCGAAGGAGCTAACCGC
TTTTTTGCACAACATGGGGGATCATGTAACTCGCCTTGATCGTTGGGAACCGGAGCTGAATGAAGCCATA
CCAAACGACGAGCGTGACACCACGATGCCTGCAGCAATGGCAACAACGTTGCGCAAACTATTAACTGGCG
AACTACTTACTCTAGCTTCCCGGCAACAATTAATAGACTGGATGGAGGCGGATAAAGTTGCAGGACCACT
TCTGCGCTCGGCCCTTCCGGCTGGCTGGTTTATTGCTGATAAATCTGGAGCCGGTGAGCGTGGGTCTCGC
GGTATCATTGCAGCACTGGGGCCAGATGGTAAGCCCTCCCGTATCGTAGTTATCTACACGACGGGGAGTC
AGGCAACTATGGATGAACGAAATAGACAGATCGCTGAGATAGGTGCCTCACTGATTAAGCATTGGTAACT
GTCAGACCAAGTTTACTCATATATACTTTAGATTGATTTAAAACTTCATTTTTAATTTAAAAGGATCTAG
GTGAAGATCCTTTTTGATAATCTCATGACCAAAATCCCTTAACGTGAGTTTTCGTTCCACTGAGCGTCAG
ACCCCGTAGAAAAGATCAAAGGATCTTCTTGAGATCCTTTTTTTCTGCGCGTAATCTGCTGCTTGCAAAC
AAAAAAACCACCGCTACCAGCGGTGGTTTGTTTGCCGGATCAAGAGCTACCAACTCTTTTTCCGAAGGTA
ACTGGCTTCAGCAGAGCGCAGATACCAAATACTGTCCTTCTAGTGTAGCCGTAGTTAGGCCACCACTTCA
AGAACTCTGTAGCACCGCCTACATACCTCGCTCTGCTAATCCTGTTACCAGTGGCTGCTGCCAGTGGCGA
TAAGTCGTGTCTTACCGGGTTGGACTCAAGACGATAGTTACCGGATAAGGCGCAGCGGTCGGGCTGAACG
GGGGGTTCGTGCACACAGCCCAGCTTGGAGCGAACGACCTACACCGAACTGAGATACCTACAGCGTGAGC
TATGAGAAAGCGCCACGCTTCCCGAAGGGAGAAAGGCGGACAGGTATCCGGTAAGCGGCAGGGTCGGAAC
AGGAGAGCGCACGAGGGAGCTTCCAGGGGGAAACGCCTGGTATCTTTATAGTCCTGTCGGGTTTCGCCAC
CTCTGACTTGAGCGTCGATTTTTGTGATGCTCGTCAGGGGGGCGGAGCCTATGGAAAAACGCCAGCAACG
CGGCCTTTTTACGGTTCCTGGCCTTTTGCTGGCCTTTTGCTCACATGTTCTTTCCTGCGTTATCCCCTGA
TTCTGTGGATAACCGTATTACCGCCTTTGAGTGAGCTGATACCGCTCGCCGCAGCCGAACGACCGAGCGC
AGCGAGTCAGTGAGCGAGGAAGCGGAAGAGCGCCTGATGCGGTATTTTCTCCTTACGCATCTGTGCGGTA
TTTCACACCGCATATATGGTGCACTCTCAGTACAATCTGCTCTGATGCCGCATAGTTAAGCCAGTATACA
CTCCGCTATCGCTACGTGACTGGGTCATGGCTGCGCCCCGACACCCGCCAACACCCGCTGACGCGCCCTG
ACGGGCTTGTCTGCTCCCGGCATCCGCTTACAGACAAGCTGTGACCGTCTCCGGGAGCTGCATGTGTCAG
AGGTTTTCACCGTCATCACCGAAACGCGCGAGGCAGCTGCGGTAAAGCTCATCAGCGTGGTCGTGAAGCG
ATTCACAGATGTCTGCCTGTTCATCCGCGTCCAGCTCGTTGAGTTTCTCCAGAAGCGTTAATGTCTGGCT
TCTGATAAAGCGGGCCATGTTAAGGGCGGTTTTTTCCTGTTTGGTCACTGATGCCTCCGTGTAAGGGGGA
TTTCTGTTCATGGGGGTAATGATACCGATGAAACGAGAGAGGATGCTCACGATACGGGTTACTGATGATG
AACATGCCCGGTTACTGGAACGTTGTGAGGGTAAACAACTGGCGGTATGGATGCGGCGGGACCAGAGAAA
AATCACTCAGGGTCAATGCCAGCGCTTCGTTAATACAGATGTAGGTGTTCCACAGGGTAGCCAGCAGCAT
CCTGCGATGCAGATCCGGAACATAATGGTGCAGGGCGCTGACTTCCGCGTTTCCAGACTTTACGAAACAC
GGAAACCGAAGACCATTCATGTTGTTGCTCAGGTCGCAGACGTTTTGCAGCAGCAGTCGCTTCACGTTCG
CTCGCGTATCGGTGATTCATTCTGCTAACCAGTAAGGCAACCCCGCCAGCCTAGCCGGGTCCTCAACGAC
AGGAGCACGATCATGCGCACCCGTGGGGCCGCCATGCCGGCGATAATGGCCTGCTTCTCGCCGAAACGTT
TGGTGGCGGGACCAGTGACGAAGGCTTGAGCGAGGGCGTGCAAGATTCCGAATACCGCAAGCGACAGGCC
GATCATCGTCGCGCTCCAGCGAAAGCGGTCCTCGCCGAAAATGACCCAGAGCGCTGCCGGCACCTGTCCT
ACGAGTTGCATGATAAAGAAGACAGTCATAAGTGCGGCGACGATAGTCATGCCCCGCGCCCACCGGAAGG
AGCTGACTGGGTTGAAGGCTCTCAAGGGCATCGGTCGAGATCCCGGTGCCTAATGAGTGAGCTAACTTAC
ATTAATTGCGTTGCGCTCACTGCCCGCTTTCCAGTCGGGAAACCTGTCGTGCCAGCTGCATTAATGAATC
GGCCAACGCGCGGGGAGAGGCGGTTTGCGTATTGGGCGCCAGGGTGGTTTTTCTTTTCACCAGTGAGACG
GGCAACAGCTGATTGCCCTTCACCGCCTGGCCCTGAGAGAGTTGCAGCAAGCGGTCCACGCTGGTTTGCC
CCAGCAGGCGAAAATCCTGTTTGATGGTGGTTAACGGCGGGATATAACATGAGCTGTCTTCGGTATCGTC
GTATCCCACTACCGAGATATCCGCACCAACGCGCAGCCCGGACTCGGTAATGGCGCGCATTGCGCCCAGC
GCCATCTGATCGTTGGCAACCAGCATCGCAGTGGGAACGATGCCCTCATTCAGCATTTGCATGGTTTGTT
GAAAACCGGACATGGCACTCCAGTCGCCTTCCCGTTCCGCTATCGGCTGAATTTGATTGCGAGTGAGATA
TTTATGCCAGCCAGCCAGACGCAGACGCGCCGAGACAGAACTTAATGGGCCCGCTAACAGCGCGATTTGC
TGGTGACCCAATGCGACCAGATGCTCCACGCCCAGTCGCGTACCGTCTTCATGGGAGAAAATAATACTGT
TGATGGGTGTCTGGTCAGAGACATCAAGAAATAACGCCGGAACATTAGTGCAGGCAGCTTCCACAGCAAT
GGCATCCTGGTCATCCAGCGGATAGTTAATGATCAGCCCACTGACGCGTTGCGCGAGAAGATTGTGCACC
GCCGCTTTACAGGCTTCGACGCCGCTTCGTTCTACCATCGACACCACCACGCTGGCACCCAGTTGATCGG
CGCGAGATTTAATCGCCGCGACAATTTGCGACGGCGCGTGCAGGGCCAGACTGGAGGTGGCAACGCCAAT
CAGCAACGACTGTTTGCCCGCCAGTTGTTGTGCCACGCGGTTGGGAATGTAATTCAGCTCCGCCATCGCC
GCTTCCACTTTTTCCCGCGTTTTCGCAGAAACGTGGCTGGCCTGGTTCACCACGCGGGAAACGGTCTGAT
AAGAGACACCGGCATACTCTGCGACATCGTATAACGTTACTGGTTTCACATTCACCACCCTGAATTGACT
CTCTTCCGGGCGCTATCATGCCATACCGCGAAAGGTTTTGCGCCATTCGATGGTGTCCGGGATCTCGACG
CTCTCCCTTATGCGACTCCTGCATTAGGAAGCAGCCCAGTAGTAGGTTGAGGCCGTTGAGCACCGCCGCC
GCAAGGAATGGTGCATGCAAGGAGATGGCGCCCAACAGTCCCCCGGCCACGGGGCCTGCCACCATACCCA
CGCCGAAACAAGCGCTCATGAGCCCGAAGTGGCGAGCCCGATCTTCCCCATCGGTGATGTCGGCGATATA
GGCGCCAGCAACCGCACCTGTGGCGCCGGTGATGCCGGCCACGATGCGTCCGGCGTAGAGGATCGAGATC
TCGATCCCGCGAAATTAATACGACTCACTATAGGGGAATTGTGAGCGGATAACAATTCCCCTCTAGAATA
ATTTTGTTTAACTTTAAGAAGGAGATATACCATGGGCAGCAGCCATCATCATCATCATCACAGCAGCGGC
CTGGAAGTTCTGTTCCAGGGGCCCCATATGAAATACATCCTGTTTGAGGTGTGCGAAATGGGTAAAAGCC
GTGAACAGACCATGGAAAATATTCTGAAAGCAGCCAAAAAGAAATTCGGCGAACGTGGTTATGAAGGCAC
CAGCATTCAAGAAATTGCCAAAGAAGCCAAAGTTAACGTTGCAATGGCCAGCTATTACTTTAATGGCAAA
GAGAACCTGTACTACGAGGTGTTCAAAAAATACGGTCTGGCAAATGAACTGCCGAACTTTCTGGAAAAAA
ACCAGTTTAATCCGATTAATGCCCTGCGTGAATATCTGACCGTTTTTACCACCCACATTAAAGAAAATCC
GGAAATTGGCACCCTGGCCTATGAAGAAATTATCAAAGAAAGCGCACGCCTGGAAAAAATCAAACCGTAT
TTTATCGGCAGCTTCGAACAGCTGAAAGAAATTCTGCAAGAGGGTGAAAAACAGGGTGTGTTTCACTTTT
TTAGCATCAACCATACCATCCATTGGATTACCAGCATTGTTCTGTTTCCGAAATTCAAAAAATTCATCGA
TAGCCTGGGTCCGAATGAAACCAATGATACCAATCATGAATGGATGCCGGAAGATCTGGTTAGCCGTATT
ATTAGCGCACTGACCGATAAACCGAACATTTAAGGATCCAAGCTTGCGGCCGCACTCGAGCACCACCACC
ACCACCACTGAGATCCGGCTGCTAACAAAGCCCGAAAGGAAGCTGAGTTGGCTGCTGCCACCGCTGAGCA
ATAACTAGCATAACCCCTTGGGGCCTCTAAACGGGTCTTGAGGGGTTTTTTGCTGAAAGGAGGAACTATA
TCCGGAT
Features (pLannotate 1.2.2; 19 found; start..end, strand, type, name):
     12..467     +  rep_origin     f1 ori (sequence partly withheld): f1 bacteriophage origin of replication; arrow indicates direction of (+) strand synthesis
    494..598     +  promoter       AmpR promoter: bla
    599..1459    +  CDS            AmpR: β-lactamase; bla; confers resistance to ampicillin, carbenicillin, and related antibiotics
   1630..2218    +  rep_origin     ori: high-copy-number ColE1/pMB1/pBR322/pUC origin of replication
   2404..2546    -  misc_feature   bom: basis of mobility region from pBR322
   2648..2839    -  CDS            rop: Rop protein, which maintains plasmids at low copy number; rop
   2856..3236    +  CDS            YPB1_ECOLX: Protein predicted: Swiss-Prot protein existence level 4. From Escherichia coli.
   3308..3599    -  CDS            TcR (fragment): tetracycline efflux protein; tet; confers resistance to tetracycline
   3614..3635    -  protein_bind   CAP binding site: CAP binding activates transcription in the presence of cAMP. E. coli catabolite activator protein
   3648..4730    -  CDS            lacI: lac repressor; lacI; The lac repressor binds to the lac operator to inhibit transcription in E. coli. This inhibition can be relieved by adding lactose or isopropyl-β-D-thiogalactopyranoside (IPTG).
   4731..4808    -  promoter       lacI promoter: lacI
   4816..5095    -  CDS            TcR (fragment): tetracycline efflux protein; tet; confers resistance to tetracycline
   5117..5135    +  promoter       T7 promoter: promoter for bacteriophage T7 RNA polymerase
   5136..5160    +  protein_bind   lac operator: The lac repressor binds to the lac operator to inhibit transcription in E. coli. This inhibition can be relieved by adding lactose or isopropyl-β-D-thiogalactopyranoside (IPTG). lac repressor encoded by lacI
   5174..5196    +  RBS            RBS: efficient ribosome binding site from bacteriophage T7 gene 10 (Olins and Rangwala, 1989)
   5215..5231    +  CDS            capTEV™ (fragment): composite tag for in vivo biotinylation, TEV protease cleavage, and 6xHis tagging
   5932..5949    +  CDS            9xHis (fragment): 9xHis affinity tag
   5959..6008    +  CDS            SET1 (fragment): solubility-enhancement tag derived from T7 phage gene 10B
   6016..6063    +  terminator     T7 terminator: transcription terminator for bacteriophage T7 RNA polymerase
