[The description below was written by a language model from this plasmid's Addgene catalogue record and pLannotate feature annotations shown in this document.]
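Description:
pET21a-HlyIIR is a bacterial expression plasmid of about 6.1 kb, built on the pET21a backbone and carrying a synthesized 636 bp coding sequence for HlyIIR, a repressor protein from Bacillus cereus. It is propagated in E. coli under ampicillin selection through the bla (β-lactamase) gene and its promoter. Replication depends on a ColE1/pBR322-type origin. The catalogue lists the plasmid as high copy, although the annotation also shows the pBR322 bom region and the rop gene, which normally moderates copy number. An f1 phage origin is present as well, along with short remnants of the tetracycline resistance gene that are leftover backbone sequence and not functional markers.

The insert sits in the standard pET expression cassette: a T7 promoter followed directly by a lac operator, the strong T7 gene 10 ribosome binding site, and a downstream T7 terminator. The plasmid carries its own lacI gene and promoter, so transcription is held off by Lac repressor and induced with IPTG in hosts that supply T7 RNA polymerase. The catalogue describes an N-terminal 6xHis tag, and a short tag-like match just after the ribosome binding site is consistent with this. The feature table also detects a His-tag fragment downstream of the insert, where pET21a normally carries its C-terminal His tag, but the record does not show whether this is read in frame with HlyIIR. The HlyIIR open reading frame itself was not annotated by the feature tool.

The plasmid comes from a synthetic biology effort that mined prokaryotic repressors to build orthogonal genetic logic gates. It appears suited to producing tagged HlyIIR protein for purification and characterization, though the record does not state its specific use.
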