Addgene plasmid #51174: pET21a-HlyIIR
Depositing lab: Christopher Voigt. Depositing organization: University of California, San Francisco (UCSF). Publication: Genomic mining of prokaryotic repressors for orthogonal logic gates. Stanton BC, Nielsen AA, Tamsir A, Clancy K, Peterson T, Voigt CA. Nat Chem Biol. 2013 Dec 8. doi: 10.1038/nchembio.1411. PubMed 24316737.
Backbone
  Vector backbone: pET21a
  Vector type: Bacterial Expression, Synthetic Biology
Growth in bacteria
  Bacterial resistance: Ampicillin, 100 μg/mL
  Growth temperature: 37°C
  Growth strain: DH10B
  Copy number: High Copy
Gene/Insert
  Gene/Insert name: HlyIIR
  Species: Bacillus cereus
  Insert size (bp): 636
  Promoter: T7
  Tag / fusion protein: 6x-his (N terminal on backbone)
  Cloning method: Unknown
  Sequencing primers: 5′ T7 short
Terms and licenses: Academic/Nonprofit Terms; Industry Terms: Not Available to Industry
Depositor comments: UCSF Case No. SF11-016-2; U.S. Patent Application 13/489,205. GeneArt inserted the synthesized fragment into a pET21a vector.
How to cite: pET21a-HlyIIR was a gift from Christopher Voigt (Addgene plasmid # 51174 ; http://n2t.net/addgene:51174 ; RRID:Addgene_51174)
