>Addgene plasmid #51174 | pET21a-HlyIIR | depositor partial sequence | sequence record 77542 | repressor ORF
ATGAAATACATCCTGTTTGAGGTGTGCGAAATGGGTAAAAGCCGTGAACAGACCATGGAAAATATTCTGA
AAGCAGCCAAAAAGAAATTCGGCGAACGTGGTTATGAAGGCACCAGCATTCAAGAAATTGCCAAAGAAGC
CAAAGTTAACGTTGCAATGGCCAGCTATTACTTTAATGGCAAAGAGAACCTGTACTACGAGGTGTTCAAA
AAATACGGTCTGGCAAATGAACTGCCGAACTTTCTGGAAAAAAACCAGTTTAATCCGATTAATGCCCTGC
GTGAATATCTGACCGTTTTTACCACCCACATTAAAGAAAATCCGGAAATTGGCACCCTGGCCTATGAAGA
AATTATCAAAGAAAGCGCACGCCTGGAAAAAATCAAACCGTATTTTATCGGCAGCTTCGAACAGCTGAAA
GAAATTCTGCAAGAGGGTGAAAAACAGGGTGTGTTTCACTTTTTTAGCATCAACCATACCATCCATTGGA
TTACCAGCATTGTTCTGTTTCCGAAATTCAAAAAATTCATCGATAGCCTGGGTCCGAATGAAACCAATGA
TACCAATCATGAATGGATGCCGGAAGATCTGGTTAGCCGTATTATTAGCGCACTGACCGATAAACCGAAC
ATTTAA
