>Addgene plasmid #51174 | pET21a-HlyIIR | addgene partial sequence | sequence record 80183 | pBRrevBam 5'-GGTGATGTCGGCGATATAGG-3'
GGCCACGATGCGTCCGGCGTAGAGGATCGAGATCTCGATCCCGCGAAATTAATACGACTCACTATAGGGG
AATTGTGAGCGGATAACAATTCCCCTCTAGAAATAATTTTGTTTAACTTTAAGAAGGAGATATACCATGG
GCAGCAGCCATCATCATCATCATCACAGCAGCGGCCTGGAAGTTCTGTTCCAGGGGCCCCATATGAAATA
CATCCTGTTTGAGGTGTGCGAAATGGGTAAAAGCCGTGAACAGACCATGGAAAATATTCTGAAAGCAGCC
AAAAAGAAATTCGGCGAACGTGGTTATGAAGGCACCAGCATTCAAGAAATTGCCAAAGAAGCCAAAGTTA
ACGTTGCAATGGCCAGCTATTACTTTAATGGCAAAGAGAACCTGTACTACGAGGTGTTCAAAAAATACGG
TCTGGCAAATGAACTGCCGAACTTTCTGGAAAAAAACCAGTTTAATCCGATTAATGCCCTGCGTGAATAT
CTGACCGTTTTTACCACCCACATTAAAGAAAATCCGGAAATTGGCACCCTGGCCTATGAAGAAATTATCA
AAGAAAGCGCACGCCTGGAAAAAATCAAACCGTATTTTATCGGCAGCTTCGAACAGCTGAAAGAAATTCT
GCAAGAGGGTGAAAAACAGGGTGTGTTTCACTTTTTTAGCATCAACCATACCATCCATTGGATTACCAGC
ATTGTTCTGTTTCCGAAATTCAAAAAATTCATCGATAGCCTGGGTCCGAATGAAACCAATGATACCAATC
ATGAATGGATGCCGGAAGATCTGGTTAGCCGTATTATTAGCGCACTGACCGATAAACCGAACATTTAA
